Addgene plasmid #87963: pms5056(JBEI-10534)
Purpose: jStack yeast assembly into plant vectors
Depositing lab: Dominique Loque. Depositing organization: Lawrence Berkeley National Laboratory. Publication: A robust gene-stacking method utilizing yeast assembly for plant synthetic biology. Shih PM, Vuu K, Mansoori N, Ayad L, Louie KB, Bowen BP, Northen TR, Loque D. Nat Commun. 2016 Oct 26;7:13215. doi: 10.1038/ncomms13215. PubMed 27782150.
Backbone
  Vector backbone: pBca9145
  Vector type: Synthetic Biology
Growth in bacteria
  Bacterial resistance: Ampicillin, 100 μg/mL
  Growth temperature: 37°C
  Growth strain: DH10B
  Copy number: High Copy
Gene/Insert
  Gene/Insert name: {T_tNos} (alt name: Nopaline Synthase terminator)
  Species: Synthetic
  Cloning method: Restriction Enzyme; 5′ cloning site unknown (unknown if destroyed); 3′ cloning site unknown (unknown if destroyed)
Terms and licenses: Academic/Nonprofit Terms; Industry Terms: Not Available to Industry
How to cite: pms5056(JBEI-10534) was a gift from Dominique Loque (Addgene plasmid # 87963 ; http://n2t.net/addgene:87963 ; RRID:Addgene_87963)
