[The description below was written by a language model from this plasmid's Addgene catalogue record and pLannotate feature annotations shown in this document.]
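Description:
pms5056(JBEI-10534) is a small (about 2.3 kb) synthetic-biology part plasmid built on the pBca9145 backbone. It belongs to the jStack system, a gene-stacking approach that uses yeast assembly to build multi-gene constructs in plant vectors. The plasmid itself is a simple bacterial storage and propagation vector. It carries a high-copy ColE1/pMB1/pUC-type origin of replication and a β-lactamase gene (AmpR) driven by its native bla promoter, which gives ampicillin selection in E. coli. The feature table shows no yeast origin or auxotrophic marker, no T-DNA borders, and no plant selection marker. This plasmid therefore appears to serve as a source of a single part rather than as the destination for yeast assembly or plant transformation.

The payload is the part named {T_tNos}, the nopaline synthase (NOS) terminator and polyadenylation signal, annotated as an element of roughly 250 bp on the forward strand. This terminator originates from the Agrobacterium nopaline synthase gene. It is widely used at the 3′ end of plant transgenes to end transcription and direct polyadenylation of the mRNA. A short putative bacterial transcription terminator lies just upstream of the insert in the opposite orientation, probably insulating the part from backbone transcription. No promoter, coding sequence, tag or reporter accompanies the terminator. The insert was cloned by restriction enzymes, but the record lists the 5′ and 3′ cloning sites as unknown. In use, the terminator would be combined with promoter and coding-sequence parts to build expression cassettes for stacking into plant vectors.
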