Features (pLannotate 1.2.2; 5 found; start..end, strand, type, name):
    170..758     -  rep_origin     ori: high-copy-number ColE1/pMB1/pBR322/pUC origin of replication
    929..1789    -  CDS            AmpR: β-lactamase; bla; confers resistance to ampicillin, carbenicillin, and related antibiotics
   1790..1894    -  promoter       AmpR promoter: bla
   1984..2027    -  terminator     bacterial terminator: putative bacterial transcription terminator
   2046..2296    +  terminator     NOS terminator: nopaline synthase terminator and poly(A) signal
>Addgene plasmid #87963 | pms5056(JBEI-10534) | addgene full sequence | sequence record 177603 | Addgene NGS Result
CGCTCACTGACTCGCTGCGCTCGGTCGTTCGGCTGCGGCGAGCGGTATCAGCTCACTCAAAGGCGGTAAT
ACGGTTATCCACAGAATCAGGGGATAACGCAGGAAAGAACATGTGAGCAAAAGGCCAGCAAAAGGCCAGG
AACCGTAAAAAGGCCGCGTTGCTGGCGTTTTTCCACAGGCTCCGCCCCCCTGACGAGCATCACAAAAATC
GACGCTCAAGTCAGAGGTGGCGAAACCCGACAGGACTATAAAGATACCAGGCGTTTCCCCCTGGAAGCTC
CCTCGTGCGCTCTCCTGTTCCGACCCTGCCGCTTACCGGATACCTGTCCGCCTTTCTCCCTTCGGGAAGC
GTGGCGCTTTCTCATAGCTCACGCTGTAGGTATCTCAGTTCGGTGTAGGTCGTTCGCTCCAAGCTGGGCT
GTGTGCACGAACCCCCCGTTCAGCCCGACCGCTGCGCCTTATCCGGTAACTATCGTCTTGAGTCCAACCC
GGTAAGACACGACTTATCGCCACTGGCAGCAGCCACTGGTAACAGGATTAGCAGAGCGAGGTATGTAGGC
GGTGCTACAGAGTTCTTGAAGTGGTGGCCTAACTACGGCTACACTAGAAGAACAGTATTTGGTATCTGCG
CTCTGCTGAAGCCAGTTACCTTCGGAAAAAGAGTTGGTAGCTCTTGATCCGGCAAACAAACCACCGCTGG
TAGCGGTGGTTTTTTTGTTTGCAAGCAGCAGATTACGCGCAGAAAAAAAGGATCTCAAGAAGATCCTTTG
ATCTTTTCTACGGGGTCTGACGCTCAGTGGAACGAAAACTCACGTTAAGGGATTTTGGTCATGAGATTAT
CAAAAAGGATCTTCACCTAGATCCTTTTAAATTAAAAATGAAGTTTTAAATCAATCTAAAGTATATATGA
GTAAACTTGGTCTGACAGTTACCAATGCTTAATCAGTGAGGCACCTATCTCAGCGATCTGTCTATTTCGT
TCATCCATAGTTGCCTGACTCCCCGTCGTGTAGATAACTACGATACGGGAGGGCTTACCATCTGGCCCCA
GTGCTGCAATGATACCGCGGGACCCACGCTCACCGGCTCCAGATTTATCAGCAATAAACCAGCCAGCCGG
AAGGGCCGAGCGCAGAAGTGGTCCTGCAACTTTATCCGCCTCCATCCAGTCTATTAATTGTTGCCGGGAA
GCTAGAGTAAGTAGTTCGCCAGTTAATAGTTTGCGCAACGTTGTTGCCATTGCTACAGGCATCGTGGTGT
CACGCTCGTCGTTTGGTATGGCTTCATTCAGCTCCGGTTCCCAACGATCAAGGCGAGTTACATGATCCCC
CATGTTGTGCAAAAAAGCGGTTAGCTCCTTCGGTCCTCCGATCGTTGTCAGAAGTAAGTTGGCCGCAGTG
TTATCACTCATGGTTATGGCAGCACTGCATAATTCTCTTACTGTCATGCCATCCGTAAGATGCTTTTCTG
TGACTGGTGAGTACTCAACCAAGTCATTCTGAGAATAGTGTATGCGGCGACCGAGTTGCTCTTGCCCGGC
GTCAATACGGGATAATACCGCGCCACATAGCAGAACTTTAAAAGTGCTCATCATTGGAAAACGTTCTTCG
GGGCGAAAACTCTCAAGGATCTTACCGCTGTTGAGATCCAGTTCGATGTAACCCACTCGTGCACCCAACT
GATCTTCAGCATCTTTTACTTTCACCAGCGTTTCTGGGTGAGCAAAAACAGGAAGGCAAAATGCCGCAAA
AAAGGGAATAAGGGCGACACGGAAATGTTGAATACTCATACTCTTCCTTTTTCAATATTATTGAAGCATT
TATCAGGGTTATTGTCTCATGAGCGGATACATATTTGAATGTATTTAGAAAAATAAACAAATAGGGGTTC
CGCGCACATTTCCCCGAAAAGTGCCACCTGACGTCTAAGAAACCATTATTATCATGACATTAACCTATAA
AAATAGGCGTATCACGAGGCAGAATTTCAGATAAAAAAAATCCTTAGCTTTCGCTAAGGATGATTTCTGG
AATTCGGTCTCAGCTTCGTTCAAACATTTGGCAATAAAGTTTCTTAAGATTGAATCCTGTTGCCGGTCTT
GCGATGATTATCATATAATTTCTGTTGAATTACGTTAAGCATGTAATAATTAACATGTAATGCATGACGT
TATTTATGAGATGGGTTTTTATGATTAGAGTCCCGCAATTATACATTTAATACGCGATAGAAAACAAAAT
ATAGCGCGCAAACTAGGATAAATTATCGCGCGCGGTGTCATCTATGTTACTAGATCGGGCGCTTGAGACC
GGATCCTAACTCGAGCTGCAGGCTTCCT
