>Addgene plasmid #87963 | pms5056(JBEI-10534) | depositor partial sequence | sequence record 171553 | Insert
GCTTCGTTCAAACATTTGGCAATAAAGTTTCTTAAGATTGAATCCTGTTGCCGGTCTTGCGATGATTATC
ATATAATTTCTGTTGAATTACGTTAAGCATGTAATAATTAACATGTAATGCATGACGTTATTTATGAGAT
GGGTTTTTATGATTAGAGTCCCGCAATTATACATTTAATACGCGATAGAAAACAAAATATAGCGCGCAAA
CTAGGATAAATTATCGCGCGCGGTGTCATCTATGTTACTAGATCGGG
